Addgene plasmid #1642: L4096
Purpose: (Empty Backbone)
Depositing lab: Andrew Fire. Depositing organization: Carnegie Institution for Science.
Backbone
  Vector backbone: Unknown
  Backbone size (bp): 6850
  Vector type: Worm Expression
Growth in bacteria
  Bacterial resistance: Ampicillin, 100 μg/mL
  Growth temperature: 37°C
  Growth strain: DH5alpha
  Copy number: Unknown
Gene/Insert
  Gene/Insert name: None
  Tag / fusion protein: myo3-2341, myo3Tsa, T7p, gfpN, IVSR, gfpF64L, gfpY66H, IVSS, gfpY145F, IVST, gfpC, IVSL, decoy
  Cloning method: Restriction Enzyme
Terms and licenses: Academic/Nonprofit Terms; Industry Terms: Not Available to Industry
Depositor comments: See Fire Lab Vector Kit Documentation 1999. Fire Lab Miniprep Number pPD123.24, Ligation number L4096.
How to cite: L4096 was a gift from Andrew Fire (Addgene plasmid # 1642 ; http://n2t.net/addgene:1642 ; RRID:Addgene_1642)
