[The description below was written by a language model from this plasmid's Addgene catalogue record and pLannotate feature annotations shown in this document.]
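Description:
L4096 is a C. elegans ("worm expression") reporter vector from a 1999 laboratory vector kit, catalogued as an empty backbone of about 6.85 kb with no gene insert; the parental backbone is listed as unknown. It is maintained in E. coli through a high-copy ColE1/pUC-type origin and selected with ampicillin via the β-lactamase gene and its native promoter. Remnants typical of pUC/pBR322-derived plasmids are also annotated, including rop, bom and lacI fragments and a CAP site–lac promoter–lac operator segment.

The depositor's list of modules outlines the payload. A myo-3 promoter segment (myo3-2341, with a myo3Tsa element) sits upstream, and myo-3 is generally known as a body-wall muscle myosin gene, so expression would be expected in muscle. It is followed by a T7 promoter, detected only as a short fragment on the opposite strand. Next comes a GFP coding region split into N- and C-terminal parts and interrupted by synthetic introns (IVSR, IVSS, IVST, IVSL), which are commonly included in worm vectors to improve transgene expression. The GFP carries F64L, Y66H and Y145F substitutions, a blue-shifted combination, which agrees with the automated annotation of the roughly 860 bp coding region as EBFP. A "decoy" element is also listed, though the record does not explain its function.

The region upstream of the T7 fragment, where the myo-3 sequences presumably lie, was not annotated, and a short aex-5 match appears downstream of the reporter. The record states no specific purpose, but the design fits a blue fluorescent marker or a scaffold for building muscle-expressed fusions in transgenic worms.
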