Features (pLannotate 1.2.2; 12 found; start..end, strand, type, name):
   2456..2473    -  promoter       T7 promoter (fragment): promoter for bacteriophage T7 RNA polymerase
   2493..3356    +  CDS            EBFP: EBFP is a basic (constitutively fluorescent) blue fluorescent protein published in 1998, derived from Aequorea victoria.
   3974..4126    +  CDS            aex-5 (fragment): AEX5_CAEEL - Also known as kpc-3 From Caenorhabditis elegans.
   4254..4289    +  CDS            rop (fragment): Rop protein, which maintains plasmids at low copy number; rop
   4391..4490    +  misc_feature   bom (fragment): basis of mobility region from pBR322
   4588..4692    +  promoter       AmpR promoter: bla
   4693..5553    +  CDS            AmpR: β-lactamase; bla; confers resistance to ampicillin, carbenicillin, and related antibiotics
   5724..6312    +  rep_origin     ori: high-copy-number ColE1/pMB1/pBR322/pUC origin of replication
   6495..6587    +  CDS            lacI (fragment): lac repressor; lacI; The lac repressor binds to the lac operator to inhibit transcription in E. coli. This inhibition can be relieved by adding lactose or isopropyl-β-D-thiogalactopyranoside (IPTG).
   6600..6621    +  protein_bind   CAP binding site: CAP binding activates transcription in the presence of cAMP. E. coli catabolite activator protein
   6636..6666    +  promoter       lac promoter: promoter for the E. coli lac operon
   6674..6690    +  protein_bind   lac operator: The lac repressor binds to the lac operator to inhibit transcription in E. coli. This inhibition can be relieved by adding lactose or isopropyl-β-D-thiogalactopyranoside (IPTG). lac repressor encoded by lacI
>Addgene plasmid #1642 | L4096 | depositor full sequence | sequence record 252 | Author sequence
AAGCTTGGGCTGCAGGTCGGCTATAATAAGTTCTTGAATAAAATAATTTTCCCGACAAAACATGAGTATT
TCTTTCGAAAATAAAAGTGCAGGCTAATTAGAGATTATTCTGTAATTAACTGCATAATTTGTCACGTGCC
ATAGTTTTACATTCCACTACGTCATAGTTCTTAAAATACTAATCTCCTGAAAATAGAAGTAGGTGAAGAA
AGTTTAATTATCAGTTCTAAAATGACAATTGATCTTTGGAATATGTTCTGAAACTACCGATCATTGAACA
GATGCTATTTGAATGATATAGAATTGTATATTTGCAATTTCTGAAACGCGTTCTTAAAGGCACACAGATT
AATTCAAAAGGGTCTGGCCGCAAAAAGGTTTATGGTGGCCGATTTTGAGTTTTGTGTGTGATTGCTTTTT
CACAATCAGTGTTTTCAGGATTATGTGATGAACTAGATCTTCAAGTTTCGTTACATTTCATATGTTTTCG
GAACTCACGAAGTACATATTGGGTATTGTGCTCAAAAAATTCAGCAATCAGCTTCGCTCCGCTGACTTTA
GAACCCAAAAAAATAGTATGGCCAAACTGACTGTGTTACGATCATTTCAATTTTTCAATACATATTTAAG
ATTTCTAAGAGTAAGAAGGTCAAAAACTGTTCTGGAATACATATATATTTTTCAGGTTACAATTAGTCAA
AAAGTGCACTGAAATATACGTTTTAATTTCACGAATAACCCAATTAGTTCAATGTATTTTTGGTCAACCA
ACGTTAAAGTTTGGCTTCCAACCAATTATCATTTCTGATCAACCACAATGTTTTTTCTTTATCTGCAAGT
TAATTTTTTATTTTTATCCAGATGTTTGGCATATTTTTCAATTCTTCACTAGCGCCCACTTCTTGCACTT
CCGGCGCCCTGAATCTAATGCATCTGTTGCAAGAATTGAAAGACCAATCAACACATTGTTTTCTTCACGA
GATACTGAAGAAAATGAATAAAAACAGAGAAAAAGAGCCATGTGATTAGTGACAACTGTTGCTAACAGAT
ACCATAGCTTGGACTTGGTACGTGATGGCAACGTATGGGTCAACAAAAATGATTGCAGAGGGGGTGCAAA
ACAGTCAAGTCGAGAAAATATGAAAAACAGAAAACAAAGAACAGAAAAATGGGTTTGAGAGTCAGTATAA
TTTATAAAAGAAAAATTGTACATAGAAATTAACCATTTTTGTAGAAGAAGTTATTTTTCAAGCATCGTTA
AAAATTATTCAAAGCACCTTATTTCATATTTAATTTTAAACATGGTTAAATGAACAACACGGTGCGCAAT
CAGGAAAACTTGAAATCTGAAACTGTTGTTGTGATCTTCTTCGCAACTGTTCAGATAGCACTAGTGTAAT
GTTAAGAGTGCGCGAATATAATGGAATATAATGGATCACACCTCCTGCCATCAGGTAAACGTCTCTGTTA
TCACATATTTCCAACTATTAAATTTTTACCTTTTACAGTTTTACATTTTTTTGAAAAAAGTAACTTTTTG
TCTTCAAAATCCCTGACGAAAATATCAAATATTTTAATCGAGACTGCAGAGGAACCGATTGATGATTTGG
AAAATCCAGCTTTACCTGTGTAAGAACTGAAAAGTTTCATAACCCTAGGGTATTCCCAGTTACATTCCCC
ACTGGCTAACAATAGCACCCAGTTTTTCATCACCTTTCTTCAAATTTCTCGGCGATTTGTTAAAAACAAA
ATTTGTGTCCCTTCTCTGATATCTCTATGTCTCTAAACACAAGTTCATCGGAAAACGAAGGAGGGTAGGT
GTTGGTTGGGCTCCCGAAGTGAAAATAGAAGAGCAAGAATAGAATATTAGAGAGAGAGTGCAGAGAGGGC
GGGATAGCTCCCGGGATTCCGTTTTCTTCTTCTTTATCTTCAACGATGATGTGTGTGCGTGTTGTATAGA
TTCTGTTGCTCCCCCACAACTCGCTCCGAAGGCTCAATACAATTCAATTGATATTGGAGGAGAGCCTACC
GGAGTGGGAGGATAAGAAGAAACATAAGAAGAAGAAGAAGAAGAAGCATGCTTCTGGTTTTTGATGCTAT
GAAAACGGCACAAAAAGATGATTGAGGTCCCTTTTCAATACCTTCTCTCATCTTTCAAATCCCATTGAAA
CCTAAAACTTCTCACCACGCTTTACCATTGTTCTCCAAAAACTTATAGCAATGTCTATAACTTTTTTATC
TCTGAAAAGCAGTGTTCCATTTTTCTTTTTCCTATTTTATTTCAATTGTTTCTCACATTTCGTTTGGATT
CTTTGCTTGTCAACCAGCTTCTTCTTCCACTTTTACCGTCTAATTTTCAGGGCAGGGAGCCATCAAACCC
ACGACCACTAGATCCATCTAGACCGCGGTTTTGGCGCGGATCCTATCGATTCGCGGCCGCTGTACACCCG
GGTGCCCTATAGTGAGTCGTATTGGTACCGGTAGAAAAAATGAGTAAAGGAGAAGAACTTTTCACTGGAG
TTGTCCCAATTCTTGTTGAATTAGATGGTGATGTTAATGGGCACAAATTTTCTGTCAGTGGAGAGGGTGA
AGGTGATGCAACATACGGAAAACTTACCCTTAAATTTATTTGCACTACTGGAAAACTACCTGTTCCATGG
GTAAGTTTAAACATATATATACTAACTAACCCTGATTATTTAAATTTTCAGCCAACACTTGTCACTACTC
TCACTCACGGCGTACAATGCTTCTCGAGATACCCAGATCATATGAAACAGCATGACTTTTTCAAGAGTGC
CATGCCCGAAGGTTATGTACAGGAAAGAACTATATTTTTCAAAGATGACGGGAACTACAAGACACGTAAG
TTTAAACAGTTCGGTACTAACTAACCATACATATTTAAATTTTCAGGTGCTGAAGTCAAGTTTGAAGGTG
ATACCCTTGTTAATAGAATCGAGTTAAAAGGTATTGATTTTAAAGAAGATGGAAACATTCTTGGACACAA
ATTGGAATACAACTTCAACTCACACAACGTATACATCATGGCAGACAAACAAAAGAATGGAATCAAAGTT
GTAAGTTTAAACATGATTTTACTAACTAACTAATCTGATTTAAATTTTCAGAACTTCAAAATTAGACACA
ACATTGAAGATGGAAGCGTTCAACTAGCAGACCATTATCAACAAAATACTCCAATTGGCGATGGCCCTGT
CCTTTTACCAGACAACCATTACCTGTCCACACAATCTGCCCTTTCGAAAGATCCCAACGAAAAGAGAGAC
CACATGGTCCTTCTTGAGTTTGTAACAGCTGCTGGGATTACACATGGCATGGATGAACTATACAAATAGC
ATTCGTAGAATTCCAACTGAGCGCCGGTCGCTACCATTACCAACTTGTCTGGTGTCAAAAATAATAGGGG
CCGCTGTCATCAGAGTAAGTTTAAACTGAGTTCTACTAACTAACGAGTAATATTTAAATTTTCAGCATCT
CGCGCCCGTGCCTCTGACTTCTAAGTCCAATTACTCTTCAACATCCCTACATGCTCTTTCTCCCTGTGCT
CCCACCCCCTATTTTTGTTATTATCAAAAAACTTCTCTTAATTTCTTTGTTTTTTAGCTTCTTTTAAGTC
ACCTCTAACAATGAAATTGTGTAGATTCAAAAATAGAATTAATTCGTAATAAAAAGTCGAAAAAAATTGT
GCTCCCTCCCCCCATTAATAATAATTCTATCCCAAAATCTACACAATGTTCTGTGTACACTTCTTATGTT
TTTTACTTCTGATAAATTTTTTTGAAACATCATAGAAAAAACCGCACACAAAATACCTTATCATATGTTA
CGTTTCAGTTTATGACCGCAATTTTTATTTCTTCGCACGTCTGGGCCTCTCATGACGTCAAATCATGCTC
ATCGTGAAAAAGTTTTGGAGTATTTTTGGAATTTTTCAATCAAGTGAAAGTTTATGAAATTAATTTTCCT
GCTTTTGCTTTTTGGGGTTTCCCCTATTGTTTGTCAAGATTTCGAGGACGGCGTTTTTCTTGCTAAAATC
ACAAGTATTGATGAGCACGATGCAAGAAAGATCGGAAGAAGGTTTGGGTTTGAGGCTCAGTGGAAGGTGA
GTAGAAGTTGATAATTTGAAAGTGGAGTAGTGTCTATGGGGTTTTTGCCTTAAATGACAGAATACATTCC
CAATATACCAAACATAACTGTTTCCTACTAGTCGGCCGTACGGGCCCTTTCGTCTCGCGCGTTTCGGTGA
TGACGGTGAAAACCTCTGACACATGCAGCTCCCGGAGACGGTCACAGCTTGTCTGTAAGCGGATGCCGGG
AGCAGACAAGCCCGTCAGGGCGCGTCAGCGGGTGTTGGCGGGTGTCGGGGCTGGCTTAACTATGCGGCAT
CAGAGCAGATTGTACTGAGAGTGCACCATATGCGGTGTGAAATACCGCACAGATGCGTAAGGAGAAAATA
CCGCATCAGGCGGCCTTAAGGGCCTCGTGATACGCCTATTTTTATAGGTTAATGTCATGATAATAATGGT
TTCTTAGACGTCAGGTGGCACTTTTCGGGGAAATGTGCGCGGAACCCCTATTTGTTTATTTTTCTAAATA
CATTCAAATATGTATCCGCTCATGAGACAATAACCCTGATAAATGCTTCAATAATATTGAAAAAGGAAGA
GTATGAGTATTCAACATTTCCGTGTCGCCCTTATTCCCTTTTTTGCGGCATTTTGCCTTCCTGTTTTTGC
TCACCCAGAAACGCTGGTGAAAGTAAAAGATGCTGAAGATCAGTTGGGTGCACGAGTGGGTTACATCGAA
CTGGATCTCAACAGCGGTAAGATCCTTGAGAGTTTTCGCCCCGAAGAACGTTTTCCAATGATGAGCACTT
TTAAAGTTCTGCTATGTGGCGCGGTATTATCCCGTATTGACGCCGGGCAAGAGCAACTCGGTCGCCGCAT
ACACTATTCTCAGAATGACTTGGTTGAGTACTCACCAGTCACAGAAAAGCATCTTACGGATGGCATGACA
GTAAGAGAATTATGCAGTGCTGCCATAACCATGAGTGATAACACTGCGGCCAACTTACTTCTGACAACGA
TCGGAGGACCGAAGGAGCTAACCGCTTTTTTGCACAACATGGGGGATCATGTAACTCGCCTTGATCGTTG
GGAACCGGAGCTGAATGAAGCCATACCAAACGACGAGCGTGACACCACGATGCCTGTAGCAATGGCAACA
ACGTTGCGCAAACTATTAACTGGCGAACTACTTACTCTAGCTTCCCGGCAACAATTAATAGACTGGATGG
AGGCGGATAAAGTTGCAGGACCACTTCTGCGCTCGGCCCTTCCGGCTGGCTGGTTTATTGCTGATAAATC
TGGAGCCGGTGAGCGTGGGTCTCGCGGTATCATTGCAGCACTGGGGCCAGATGGTAAGCCCTCCCGTATC
GTAGTTATCTACACGACGGGGAGTCAGGCAACTATGGATGAACGAAATAGACAGATCGCTGAGATAGGTG
CCTCACTGATTAAGCATTGGTAACTGTCAGACCAAGTTTACTCATATATACTTTAGATTGATTTAAAACT
TCATTTTTAATTTAAAAGGATCTAGGTGAAGATCCTTTTTGATAATCTCATGACCAAAATCCCTTAACGT
GAGTTTTCGTTCCACTGAGCGTCAGACCCCGTAGAAAAGATCAAAGGATCTTCTTGAGATCCTTTTTTTC
TGCGCGTAATCTGCTGCTTGCAAACAAAAAAACCACCGCTACCAGCGGTGGTTTGTTTGCCGGATCAAGA
GCTACCAACTCTTTTTCCGAAGGTAACTGGCTTCAGCAGAGCGCAGATACCAAATACTGTCCTTCTAGTG
TAGCCGTAGTTAGGCCACCACTTCAAGAACTCTGTAGCACCGCCTACATACCTCGCTCTGCTAATCCTGT
TACCAGTGGCTGCTGCCAGTGGCGATAAGTCGTGTCTTACCGGGTTGGACTCAAGACGATAGTTACCGGA
TAAGGCGCAGCGGTCGGGCTGAACGGGGGGTTCGTGCACACAGCCCAGCTTGGAGCGAACGACCTACACC
GAACTGAGATACCTACAGCGTGAGCATTGAGAAAGCGCCACGCTTCCCGAAGGGAGAAAGGCGGACAGGT
ATCCGGTAAGCGGCAGGGTCGGAACAGGAGAGCGCACGAGGGAGCTTCCAGGGGGAAACGCCTGGTATCT
TTATAGTCCTGTCGGGTTTCGCCACCTCTGACTTGAGCGTCGATTTTTGTGATGCTCGTCAGGGGGGCGG
AGCCTATGGAAAAACGCCAGCAACGCGGCCTTTTTACGGTTCCTGGCCTTTTGCTGGCCTTTTGCTCACA
TGTTCTTTCCTGCGTTATCCCCTGATTCTGTGGATAACCGTATTACCGCCTTTGAGTGAGCTGATACCGC
TCGCCGCAGCCGAACGACCGAGCGCAGCGAGTCAGTGAGCGAGGAAGCGGAAGAGCGCCCAATACGCAAA
CCGCCTCTCCCCGCGCGTTGGCCGATTCATTAATGCAGCTGGCACGACAGGTTTCCCGACTGGAAAGCGG
GCAGTGAGCGCAACGCAATTAATGTGAGTTAGCTCACTCATTAGGCACCCCAGGCTTTACACTTTATGCT
TCCGGCTCGTATGTTGTGTGGAATTGTGAGCGGATAACAATTTCACACAGGAAACAGCTATGACCATGAT
TACGCCAAGCTGTAAGTTTAAACATGATCTTACTAACTAACTATTCTCATTTAAATTTTCAGAGCTTAAA
AATGGCTGAAATCACTCACAACGATGGATACGCTAACAACTTGGAAATGAAAT
