>Addgene plasmid #1642 | L4096 | addgene partial sequence | sequence record 16775 | 1642_m13reverse
ACTGATCTTCTAACTAACTATTCTCATTTAAATTTTCAGAGCTTAAAAATGGCTGAAATCACTCACAACG
ATGGATACGCTAACAACTTGGAAATGAAATAAGCTTGGGCTGCAGGTCGGCTATAATAAGTTCTTGAATA
AAATAATTTTCCCGACAAAACATGAGTATTTCTTTCGAAAATAAAAGTGCAGGCTAATTAGAGATTATTC
TGTAATTAACTGCATAATTTGTCACGTGCCATAGTTTTACATTCCACTACGTCATAGTTCTTAAAATACT
AATCTCCTGAAAATAGAAGTAGGTGAAGAAAGTTTAATTATCAGTTCTAAAATGACAATTGATCTTTGGA
ATATGTTCTGAAACTACCGATCATTGAACAGATGCTATTTGAATGATATAGAATTGTATATTTGCAATTT
CTGAAACGCGTTCTTAAAGGCACACAGATTAATTCAAAAGGGTCTGGCCGCAAAAAGGTTTATGGTGGCC
GATTTTGAGTTTTGTGTGTGATTGCTTTTTCACAATCAGTGTTTTCAGGATTATGTGATGAACTAGATCT
TCAAGTTTCGTTACATTTCATATGTTTTCGGAACTCACGAAGTACATATTGGGTATTGTGCTCAAAAAAT
TCAGCAATCAGCTTCGCTCCGCTGACTTTAGAACCCAAAAAAATAGTATGGCCAAACTGACTGTGTTACG
ATCATTTCAATTTTTCAATACATATTTAAGATTTCTAAGAGTAAGAAGGTCAAAAACTGTTCTGGAATAC
ATATATATTTTTCAGGTTACAATTAGTCAAAAAGTGCACTGAAATATACGTTTTAATTTCACGAATAACC
CAATTAGTTCAATGTATTTTTGGTCCACCCACGTTAAAGTTTGGCTTCCAACCAATTATCATTTCTGATC
AACCACCATGGTTTTTCCTTATCNGCANGTTAATTTTTTTATTTTTATCCNGANGTTTGGCATATTTTTC
CATTCTTCACTAGCGCCCACTTCNTGGCCCTTCCGGCGCCCNGGAATCNAANGCNTCTGGTGCAAGAATG
GNAAGACCNATCCACCCNTGGTTTCCTCCCGAGANNCGGAGAAATGNATAAAACCGANNAAAAGACCCNG
GGATAGGGCANCGGTGCNAACAAANCCAAACTGGACTGGNCNGGAGGCNCGTNGGNCCCCAAANGATGNC
GAGGGGGCCANANCNCCGCCGAAAATGAAACCNAACCAAACCAAANGGGGTGNANCCNTAANTTAAAAAA
ATGGCCNAAATNCCCTTTGGNAAANTTTTNCCCCCNCAAATTCCCCCCCTTTTTTNTTANNGGNAAAACC
CGNCCCCCAAAAAAAAAAGGNGNNNTNCCCCNCNCCCCGGGGGNGGCCAAAAAAACCCCCCCCNNNCCCC
CCCC
